>Addgene plasmid #8443 | pGEM p21 | addgene partial sequence | sequence record 17323 | 8443 with T7
CCGGGTCCGAGCTCGATTCCTGGGGTAACAGGACGGTGACTCCTACTTCTGTGGACATCACCCGTGACCT
TGGGGTGCAGGGCTGGCTGAACTCAACACCCACCTTAGTCTCATGGTGTGGTGGAAAAGCACCTGCAAGG
ACCAGAGGGAGCCTGAAGACTGTGATGGGGTAGTTTCCATAGTGACCCGGGTCCTTCTTGTGTTTCAGCC
ACAGGCACCATGTCCAATCCTGGTGATGTCCGACCTGTTCCGCACAGGAGCAAAGTGTGCCGTTGTCTCT
TCGGTCCCGTGGACAGTGAGCAGTTGCGCCGTGATTGCGATGCGCTCATGGCGGGCTGTCTCCAGGAGGC
CCGAGAACGGTGGAACTTTGACTTCGTCACGGAGACGCCGCTGGAGGGCAACTTCGTCTGGGAGCGCGTT
CGGAGCCTAGGGCTGCCCAAGGTCTACCTGAGCCCTGGGTCCCGCAGCCGTGACGACCTGGGAGGGGACA
AGAGGCCCAGTACTTCCTCTGCCCTGCTGCAGGGGCCAGCTCCGGAGGACCACGTGGCCTTGTCGCTGTC
TTGCACTCTGGTGTCTGAGCGGCCTGAAGATTCCCCGGGTGGGCCCGGAACATCTCAGGGCCGAAAACGG
AGGCAGACCAGCCTGACAGATTTCTATCACTCCCAGCGCAGATTGGTCTTC
