[The description below was written by a language model from this plasmid's Addgene catalogue record.]
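Description:
pGEM p21 is a small, high-copy bacterial plasmid that carries the mouse p21 (Waf1/Cip1) cDNA, the product of the Cdkn1a gene, in the commercial pGEM4Z cloning vector. The backbone is about 2.7 kb and is maintained in standard E. coli cloning strains under ampicillin selection. pGEM-series vectors are general-purpose cloning and in vitro transcription plasmids in which the polylinker is flanked by opposing bacteriophage RNA polymerase promoters. The listing of a T7 primer for sequencing into the 5′ end of the insert fits this layout. No feature table accompanies the record, so the individual backbone elements are not confirmed here.

The insert is roughly 850 bp of Mus musculus sequence cloned as an EcoRI fragment, with both EcoRI sites preserved, so the cDNA can be released intact by a single digest. Because the same enzyme was used at both ends, the cloning was not directional, and the record does not explicitly state the orientation of the insert relative to the flanking promoters. No epitope tags, fusion partners or reporters are recorded, and although the repository classifies the vector type as bacterial expression, nothing in the record indicates a dedicated protein-expression cassette.

Cdkn1a encodes a cyclin-dependent kinase inhibitor involved in cell-cycle arrest. The plasmid comes from work on the molecular cloning, sequencing, chromosomal localization and expression of the mouse gene. It therefore serves as a source clone of the mouse p21 cDNA, suitable for subcloning into other vectors or for generating hybridization probes, possibly including transcribed riboprobes, for expression analysis.
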