Addgene plasmid #8443: pGEM p21
Depositing lab: Frederic Mushinski. Depositing organization: National Cancer Institute (NCI). Publication: Molecular cloning, sequencing, chromosomal localization and expression of mouse p21 (Waf1). Huppi K, Siwarski D, Dosik J, Michieli P, Chedid M, Reed S, Mock B, Givol D, Mushinski JF. Oncogene 1994 Oct;9(10):3017-20. PubMed 8084607.
Backbone
  Vector backbone: pGEM4Z
  Backbone manufacturer: Promega
  Backbone size w/o insert (bp): 2746
  Vector type: Bacterial Expression
Growth in bacteria
  Bacterial resistance: Ampicillin, 100 μg/mL
  Growth temperature: 37°C
  Growth strain: DH5alpha
  Copy number: High Copy
Gene/Insert
  Gene/Insert name: Mouse p21 (alt names: p21; Waf1)
  Species: M. musculus (mouse)
  Insert size (bp): 850
  GenBank ID: U09507
  Entrez Gene: Cdkn1a (a.k.a. CAP20, CDKI, CIP1, Cdkn1, P21, SDI1, Waf1, mda6, p21Cip1, p21WAF)
  Cloning method: Restriction Enzyme; 5′ cloning site EcoRI (not destroyed); 3′ cloning site EcoRI (not destroyed)
  Sequencing primers: 5′ T7; 3′ M13 Forward20
Terms and licenses: Academic/Nonprofit Terms; Industry Terms: Not Available to Industry
How to cite: pGEM p21 was a gift from Frederic Mushinski (Addgene plasmid # 8443 ; http://n2t.net/addgene:8443 ; RRID:Addgene_8443)
